>Addgene plasmid #130945 | pLY74 | addgene full sequence | sequence record 258928 | Addgene NGS Result
ATATATCCCTAGGCCTAGTAGGACCAAAACGAAAAAAGGCCCCCCTTTCGGGAGGCCTCTTTTCTGGAAT
TTGGTACCGAGAAGCTTCAAAAAAAGCACCGACTCGGTGCCACTTGGGCCCTTCTTCAGGGCCCAAGTTG
ATAACGGACTAGCCTTATTTGAACTTGCTAGGGCCCTTCTTCAGGGCCCTAGCTCTCAAACTTTTTTGCC
ACAACAGCTTTTCTAGTTTTATTCGAAAGTAACAAACCATTTTCTTGCGTAAACCTGTACGATCCTACAG
GTCTCTAGTATATAAACGCAGAAAGGCCCACCCGAAGGTGAGCCAGTGTGATTGACAGCTAGCTCAGTCC
TAGGGATTGTGCTAGCTACTAGAGATTAAAGAGGAGAAATACTAGATGAAAAACATAAATGCCGACGACA
CATACAGAATAATTAATAAAATTAAAGCTTGTAGAAGCAATAATGATATTAATCAATGCTTATCTGATAT
GACTAAAATGGTACATTGTGAATATTATTTACTCGCGATCATTTATCCTCATTCTATGGTTAAATCTGAT
ATTTCAATCCTAGATAATTACCCTAAAAAATGGAGGCAATATTATGATGACGCTAATTTAATAAAATATG
ATCCTATAGTAGATTATTCTAACTCCAATCATTCACCAATTAATTGGAATATATTTGAAAACAATGCTGT
AAATAAAAAATCTCCAAATGTAATTAAAGAAGCGAAAACATCAGGTCTTATCACTGGGTTTAGTTTCCCT
ATTCATACGGCTAACAATGGCTTCGGAATGCTTAGTTTTGCACATTCAGAAAAAGACAACTATATAGATA
GTTTATTTTTACATGCGTGTATGAACATACCATTAATTGTTCCTTCTCTAGTTGATAATTATCGAAAAAT
AAATATAGCAAATAATAAATCAAACAACGATTTAACCAAAAGAGAAAAAGAATGTTTAGCGTGGGCATGC
GAAGGAAAAAGCTCTTGGGATATTTCAAAAATATTAGGTTGCAGTGAGCGTACTGTCACTTTCCATTTAA
CCAATGCGCAAATGAAACTCAATACAACAAACCGCTGCCAAAGTATTTCTAAAGCAATTTTAACAGGAGC
AATTGATTGCCCATACTTTAAAAATTAATAACACTGATAGTGCTAGTGTAGATCACTACTAGAGCTCGGT
ACCAAAGACGAACAATAAGACGCTGAAAAGCGTCTTTTTTCGTTTTGGTCCCTCTAGTATTAATTTTGTC
TTCATGCATGAAGACAACTAGGCTCTAGAAGCGGCCGCGAATTAGATATCTGGCGAAAATGAGACGTTGA
TCGGCACGTAAGAGGTTCCAACTTTCACCATAATGAAATAAGATCACTACCGGGCGTATTTTTTGAGTTA
TCGAGATTTTCAGGAGCTAAGGAAGCTAAAATGGAGAAAAAAATCACTGGATATACCACCGTTGATATAT
CCCAATGGCATCGTAAAGAACATTTTGAGGCATTTCAGTCAGTTGCTCAATGTACCTATAACCAGACCGT
TCAGCTGGATATTACGGCCTTTTTAAAGACCGTAAAGAAAAATAAGCACAAGTTTTATCCGGCCTTTATT
CACATTCTTGCCCGCCTGATGAATGCTCATCCGGAATTTCGTATGGCAATGAAAGACGGTGAGCTGGTGA
TATGGGATAGTGTTCACCCTTGTTACACCGTTTTCCATGAGCAAACTGAAACGTTTTCATCGCTCTGGAG
TGAATACCACGACGATTTCCGGCAGTTTCTACACATATATTCGCAAGATGTGGCGTGTTACGGTGAAAAC
CTGGCCTATTTCCCTAAAGGGTTTATTGAGAATATGTTTTTCGTCTCAGCCAATCCCTGGGTGAGTTTCA
CCAGTTTTGATTTAAACGTGGCCAATATGGACAACTTCTTCGCCCCCGTTTTCACCATGGGCAAATATTA
TACGCAAGGCGACAAGGTGCTGATGCCGCTGGCGATTCAGGTTCATCATGCCGTTTGTGATGGCTTCCAT
GTCGGCAGAATGCTTAATGAATTACAACAGTACTGCGATGAGTGGCAGGGCGGGGCGTAATTTGATATCG
AGCTCGCTTGGACTCCTGTTGATAGATCCAGTAATGACCTCAGAACTCCATCTGGATTTGTTCAGAACGC
TCGGTTGCCGCCGGGCGTTTTTTATTGGTGAGAATCCAAGCACTAGTAACAACTTATATCGTATGGGGCT
GACTTCAGGTGCTACATTTGAAGAGATAAATTGCACTGAAATCTAGAAATATTTTATCTGATTAATAAGA
TGATCTTCTTGAGATCGTTTTGGTCTGCGCGTAATCTCTTGCTCTGAAAACGAAAAAACCGCCTTGCAGG
GCGGTTTTTCGAAGGTTCTCTGAGCTACCAACTCTTTGAACCGAGGTAACTGGCTTGGAGGAGCGCAGTC
ACCAAAACTTGTCCTTTCAGTTTAGCCTTAACCGGCGCATGACTTCAAGACTAACTCCTCTAAATCAATT
ACCAGTGGCTGCTGCCAGTGGTGCTTTTGCATGTCTTTCCGGGTTGGACTCAAGACGATAGTTACCGGAT
AAGGCGCAGCGGTCGGACTGAACGGGGGGTTCGTGCATACAGTCCAGCTTGGAGCGAACTGCCTACCCGG
AACTGAGTGTCAGGCGTGGAATGAGACAAACGCGGCCATAACAGCGGAATGACACCGGTAAACCGAAAGG
CAGGAACAGGAGAGCGCACGAGGGAGCCGCCAGGGGGAAACGCCTGGTATCTTTATAGTCCTGTCGGGTT
TCGCCACCACTGATTTGAGCGTCAGATTTCGTGATGCTTGTCAGGGGGGCGGAGCCTATGGAAAAACGGC
TTTGCCGCGGCCCTCTCACTTCCCTGTTAAGTATCTTCCTGGCATCTTCCAGGAAATCTCCGCCCCGTTC
GTAAGCCATTTCCGCTCGCCGCAGTCGAACGACCGAGCGTAGCGAGTCAGTGAGCGAGGAAGCGGA
Features (pLannotate 1.2.2; 13 found; start..end, strand, type, name):
     96..115     -  misc_RNA       gRNA scaffold (fragment): guide RNA scaffold for the Streptococcus pyogenes CRISPR/Cas9 system
    116..134     -  protein_bind   boxB: λ N peptide binding site consisting of an RNA hairpin within the N-utliization (nut) site of the λ bacteriophage transcript (Tan and Frankel, 1995) λN peptide
    134..170     -  misc_RNA       gRNA scaffold (fragment): guide RNA scaffold for the Streptococcus pyogenes CRISPR/Cas9 system
    171..189     -  protein_bind   boxB: λ N peptide binding site consisting of an RNA hairpin within the N-utliization (nut) site of the λ bacteriophage transcript (Tan and Frankel, 1995) λN peptide
    297..324     -  terminator     T7Te terminator: phage T7 early transcription terminator
    332..354     +  promoter       J23119(SpeI) promoter (fragment): bacterial promoter (Registry of Standard Biological Parts BBa J23119) modified to end with an SpeI site
    396..1145    +  CDS            luxR: LUXR_ALIFS - Experimental evidence at protein level: Swiss-Prot protein existence level 1. Transcriptional activator of the bioluminescence operon. Binds to the OHHL autoinducer. From Aliivibrio fischeri (Vibrio fischeri).
   1283..1303    -  misc_feature   BioBrick prefix: BioBrick prefix for parts that do not start with "ATG"
   1328..1430    +  promoter       cat promoter: promoter of the E. coli cat gene encoding chloramphenicol acetyltransferase
   1431..2087    +  CDS            cat: CAT_ECOLX - Experimental evidence at protein level: Swiss-Prot protein existence level 1. This enzyme is an effector of chloramphenicol resistance in bacteria. From Escherichia coli. This protein is used as a marker in many commonly used cloning vectors, such as pACYC184.
   2111..2205    +  terminator     lambda t0 terminator: transcription terminator from phage lambda
   2319..2864    +  rep_origin     p15A ori: Plasmids containing the medium-copy-number p15A origin of replication can be propagated in E. coli cells that contain a second plasmid with the ColE1 origin.
   2952..1       +  rep_origin     RSF ori (fragment) (across the origin): Plasmids containing the RSF 1030 origin of replication can be propagated in E. coli cells that contain additional plasmids with compatible origins.
