[The description below was written by a language model from this plasmid's Addgene catalogue record and pLannotate feature annotations shown in this document.]
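Description:
pLY74 is a small (about 3.0 kb) bacterial expression and synthetic-biology plasmid built on p15AC, a p15A-origin backbone derived from a dCas9 bacterial expression vector and modified with two BbsI sites to aid construction. It replicates in E. coli from the p15A origin, catalogued as low copy. This origin is compatible with ColE1-type plasmids, so pLY74 can be co-maintained with other circuit components. Selection is by chloramphenicol resistance, provided by a cat gene under its native promoter and followed by the lambda t0 terminator. The annotation software also flags a short RSF ori fragment spanning the sequence junction, which is probably an incidental partial match rather than a second functional origin.

The payload is an inducible guide RNA "generator" circuit. The insert, sgRNA-G6, is a synthetic Streptococcus pyogenes-type single guide RNA whose scaffold is interrupted by two boxB hairpins. These are RNA aptamers from the phage lambda nut site that are bound by the λN peptide, so a protein fused to λN can be recruited to the dCas9–sgRNA complex. According to the catalogue entry, the guide is transcribed from the Plux2 promoter, which the feature table does not annotate. The scaffold and boxB elements lie on the reverse strand. On the forward strand, a luxR coding sequence from Aliivibrio fischeri sits downstream of a fragment matching the constitutive J23119 promoter. LuxR is the acyl-homoserine-lactone-responsive activator of lux promoters, so guide RNA output should be controllable by that autoinducer. A T7Te terminator lies between the two units.

The plasmid was made for an engineered bacterial CRISPR activation system that gives programmable gene activation in E. coli.
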