Addgene plasmid #130945: pLY74
Purpose: Engineered sgRNA-G6 (2 BoxB aptamers) generator circuit including promoter Plux2
Depositing lab: Baojun Wang. Depositing organization: University of Edinburgh. Publication: Engineered CRISPRa enables programmable eukaryote-like gene activation in bacteria. Liu Y, Wan X, Wang B. Nat Commun. 2019 Aug 26;10(1):3693. doi: 10.1038/s41467-019-11479-0. PubMed 31451697.
Backbone
  Vector backbone: p15AC
  Backbone manufacturer: p15A vector from pdCas9-bacteria (Plasmid #44249)
  Backbone size w/o insert (bp): 1725
  Total vector size (bp): 3006
  Modifications to backbone: Adding 2 BbsI sites for construction
  Vector type: Bacterial Expression, Synthetic Biology
Growth in bacteria
  Bacterial resistance: Chloramphenicol, 25 μg/mL
  Growth temperature: 37°C
  Growth strain: DH5alpha
  Growth instructions: Culture in the Lennox’s Luria-Bertani (LB) medium (10 g/L peptone, 5 g/L yeast extract, 5 g/L NaCl)
  Copy number: Low Copy
Gene/Insert
  Gene/Insert name: sgRNA-G6
  gRNA/shRNA sequence: AAAGCTGTTGTGGCAAAAAA
  Species: Synthetic
  Promoter: Plux2
  Cloning method: Restriction Enzyme; 5′ cloning site EcoRI (destroyed during cloning); 3′ cloning site SpeI (destroyed during cloning)
  Sequencing primers: 5′ AACGGTCTGGTTATAGGTACATTGAGCAAC; 3′ GTTCGTAAGCCATTTCCGCTCGCCGCAGTC
Terms and licenses: Academic/Nonprofit Terms; Industry Terms: Not Available to Industry
Depositor comments: The Top10 bacterial strain should be used for downstream applications
How to cite: pLY74 was a gift from Baojun Wang (Addgene plasmid # 130945 ; http://n2t.net/addgene:130945 ; RRID:Addgene_130945)
